Addgene plasmid #212424: pTwist-SARS-CoV-2 Spike-deltaC18 P681R (CGT)
Purpose: Encodes SARS-CoV-2 spike P681R for pseudovirus production
Depositing lab: Alejandro Balazs. Depositing organization: Massachusetts General Hospital. Publication: Ongoing evolution of SARS-CoV-2 drives escape from mRNA vaccine-induced humoral immunity. Roederer AL, Cao Y, Denis KS, Sheehan ML, Li CJ, Lam EC, Gregory DJ, Poznansky MC, Iafrate AJ, Canaday DH, Gravenstein S, Garcia-Beltran WF, Balazs AB. medRxiv [Preprint]. 2024 Mar 7:2024.03.05.24303815. doi: 10.1101/2024.03.05.24303815. PubMed 38496628.
Backbone
  Vector backbone: pTwist-CMV-BetaGlobin-WPRE-Neo
  Backbone manufacturer: Twist
  Vector type: Mammalian Expression
Growth in bacteria
  Bacterial resistance: Ampicillin, 100 μg/mL
  Growth temperature: 37°C
  Growth strain: DH5alpha
  Copy number: High Copy
Gene/Insert
  Gene/Insert name: SARS-CoV-2 Spike P681R
  Species: Severe acute respiratory syndrome coronavirus 2
  Mutation: P681R
  Entrez Gene: S (a.k.a. GU280_gp02, spike glycoprotein)
  Promoter: CAG
  Cloning method: Ligation Independent Cloning
Terms and licenses: Academic/Nonprofit Terms; Industry Terms: Not Available to Industry
Depositor comments: Please visit https://www.medrxiv.org/content/10.1101/2024.03.05.24303815v1 for medRxiv preprint.
How to cite: pTwist-SARS-CoV-2 Spike-deltaC18 P681R (CGT) was a gift from Alejandro Balazs (Addgene plasmid # 212424 ; http://n2t.net/addgene:212424 ; RRID:Addgene_212424)
