[The description below was written by a language model from this plasmid's Addgene catalogue record and pLannotate feature annotations shown in this document.]
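Description:
pTwist-SARS-CoV-2 Spike-deltaC18 P681R (CGT) is a mammalian expression plasmid built on the Twist pTwist-CMV-BetaGlobin-WPRE-Neo backbone and made to supply SARS-CoV-2 spike glycoprotein for pseudovirus production. It is about 10.5 kb and is maintained in E. coli as a high-copy plasmid through a ColE1/pUC-type origin with ampicillin selection from the β-lactamase gene. A separate cassette, consisting of the SV40 early promoter, the neo (nptII) coding sequence and a bovine growth hormone polyadenylation signal, offers G418-type selection in mammalian cells if stable expression is wanted.

The insert is the spike open reading frame carrying the P681R substitution. The "(CGT)" in the name presumably indicates the arginine codon used, and "deltaC18" indicates removal of 18 C-terminal residues. This type of cytoplasmic tail truncation is commonly used to improve spike incorporation into pseudotyped particles, though the record does not explain it. The catalogue lists the promoter as CAG, whereas the backbone name and the annotated features point to a CMV enhancer and CMV promoter elements followed by a truncated human β-globin intron. The record does not resolve this discrepancy.

Downstream of the coding sequence lie a WPRE, which enhances transcript stability and expression, and an SV40 polyadenylation signal. Bacterial and T7 terminators and short β-globin insulator elements flank the cassettes, helping isolate them from neighbouring transcription. The plasmid has no viral packaging elements of its own, so it serves as the envelope-expression component, typically co-transfected with separate packaging and reporter constructs to make spike-pseudotyped particles. The associated publication concerns escape from vaccine-induced humoral immunity, which fits use in antibody neutralisation studies.
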