Features (pLannotate 1.2.2; 21 found; start..end, strand, type, name):
      1..3765    +  CDS            S: SPIKE_SARS2 - Experimental evidence at protein level: Swiss-Prot protein existence level 1. [Spike glycoprotein]: May down-regulate host tetherin (BST2) by lysosomal degradation, thereby counteracting its antiviral activity. From Severe acute respiratory syndrome coronavirus 2 (2019-nCoV) (SARS-CoV-2).
   3839..4427    +  misc_feature   WPRE: woodchuck hepatitis virus posttranscriptional regulatory element
   4480..4601    -  polyA_signal   SV40 poly(A) signal: SV40 polyadenylation signal
   4624..4693    -  CDS            large T antigen (fragment): large T antigen from SV40 (simian virus 40)
   4716..4762    +  terminator     T7 terminator: transcription terminator for bacteriophage T7 RNA polymerase
   4792..4928    +  terminator     rrnG terminator: transcription terminator from the E. coli ribosomal RNA rrnG operon (Albrechtsen et al., 1991)
   4973..5044    +  misc_feature   3' β-globin insulator: insulator downstream of the human β-globin locus (Farrell et al., 2002)
   5089..5285    +  promoter       SV40 promoter: SV40 early promoter
   5299..6090    +  CDS            neo: KKA2_KLEPN - Also known as kan, nptII. Experimental evidence at protein level: Swiss-Prot protein existence level 1. Resistance to kanamycin, neomycin, paromomycin, ribostamycin, butirosin and gentamicin B. From Klebsiella pneumoniae.
   6104..6328    +  polyA_signal   bGH poly(A) signal: bovine growth hormone polyadenylation signal
   6524..7112    -  rep_origin     ori: high-copy-number ColE1/pMB1/pBR322/pUC origin of replication
   7284..7348    -  CDS            bla(M) (fragment): β-lactamase lacking the signal sequence; bla(M); allows cytosolic expression of β-lactamase
   7858..8718    +  CDS            AmpR: β-lactamase; bla; confers resistance to ampicillin, carbenicillin, and related antibiotics
   8731..8867    +  terminator     rrnG terminator: transcription terminator from the E. coli ribosomal RNA rrnG operon (Albrechtsen et al., 1991)
   9019..9090    +  misc_feature   5' β-globin insulator: insulator upstream of the human β-globin locus (Farrell et al., 2002)
   9095..9141    -  terminator     T7 terminator: transcription terminator for bacteriophage T7 RNA polymerase
   9159..9207    -  polyA_signal   poly(A) signal: synthetic polyadenylation signal
   9288..9591    +  enhancer       CMV enhancer: human cytomegalovirus immediate early enhancer
   9664..9681    -  promoter       CMV promoter (fragment): human cytomegalovirus (CMV) immediate early promoter
   9744..9795    +  promoter       CMVd2 promoter: truncated human cytomegalovirus (CMV) immediate early promoter that yields moderately reduced expression relative to the full-length promoter
   9929..10404   +  intron         β-globin intron: internally truncated intron from human β-globin
>Addgene plasmid #212424 | pTwist-SARS-CoV-2 Spike-deltaC18 P681R (CGT) | addgene full sequence | sequence record 433153 | Addgene NGS Result
ATGTTTGTGTTCCTCGTTCTCCTGCCCCTCGTTTCTTCCCAATGCGTGAACCTCACAACTAGAACGCAGC
TCCCACCCGCTTACACGAACTCTTTTACTCGTGGAGTATACTATCCCGATAAAGTCTTTAGGTCCAGTGT
CCTTCATTCTACTCAAGACCTTTTCCTGCCATTCTTCTCAAATGTCACCTGGTTCCATGCTATCCACGTT
TCTGGCACCAACGGAACTAAACGATTTGATAATCCCGTCTTGCCATTTAACGATGGCGTATACTTTGCCT
CAACGGAGAAGTCCAACATTATCCGGGGATGGATATTTGGCACCACCCTGGACTCCAAGACACAGTCTCT
CCTCATTGTGAACAACGCCACCAATGTCGTCATCAAAGTCTGTGAATTTCAATTTTGTAACGATCCCTTT
CTCGGGGTTTATTATCATAAGAATAACAAGTCTTGGATGGAGTCAGAGTTCCGCGTTTACAGTTCCGCTA
ACAACTGTACTTTTGAGTACGTTTCCCAACCATTTCTCATGGATCTTGAAGGGAAGCAAGGCAACTTCAA
GAATCTCCGCGAATTTGTGTTTAAGAATATAGACGGCTACTTCAAAATTTATAGCAAGCATACCCCGATA
AATCTGGTTCGGGATCTCCCTCAAGGCTTCTCCGCGTTGGAACCCCTCGTGGACTTGCCGATTGGCATCA
ACATCACCCGGTTCCAAACCCTTCTTGCCCTTCATCGAAGCTACCTCACGCCTGGCGACAGTAGTAGTGG
TTGGACAGCGGGCGCAGCAGCCTACTATGTGGGATATTTGCAACCACGCACCTTTCTTCTCAAATATAAC
GAAAACGGAACAATTACCGATGCCGTAGACTGTGCCCTCGATCCCCTGTCCGAAACTAAATGCACACTCA
AGTCCTTCACAGTTGAGAAAGGCATATACCAAACCAGTAACTTCCGCGTCCAACCCACCGAATCCATTGT
TCGATTCCCTAACATCACCAATTTGTGTCCTTTCGGTGAAGTATTTAATGCCACTCGATTTGCATCAGTT
TATGCCTGGAATCGCAAGCGAATATCAAATTGTGTTGCAGATTATAGTGTCCTGTATAATAGCGCATCAT
TCAGCACTTTTAAGTGTTATGGGGTCAGCCCTACGAAATTGAATGACTTGTGTTTTACCAACGTTTACGC
AGATTCTTTCGTCATACGCGGCGACGAAGTCCGACAGATTGCACCGGGGCAAACCGGAAAGATAGCAGAC
TATAATTATAAGTTGCCGGATGACTTCACCGGCTGCGTTATAGCATGGAACTCCAATAATCTCGATTCAA
AAGTCGGCGGCAACTATAATTATCTTTACCGCCTGTTTCGCAAGTCAAATCTGAAGCCCTTTGAACGTGA
CATCTCCACCGAAATTTATCAAGCTGGCAGCACCCCATGTAATGGAGTGGAAGGGTTTAACTGTTATTTT
CCCCTTCAATCATACGGATTTCAACCAACAAATGGGGTGGGCTATCAACCATATCGGGTGGTAGTCTTGA
GCTTTGAGCTGCTCCACGCACCGGCTACAGTTTGCGGACCGAAGAAAAGCACTAACCTGGTGAAGAATAA
ATGTGTGAACTTCAACTTTAATGGGCTCACCGGAACAGGGGTGCTGACAGAATCAAACAAGAAATTTCTC
CCTTTTCAACAATTTGGTAGAGACATTGCCGATACCACAGATGCCGTCCGCGATCCGCAAACACTGGAAA
TCCTCGATATAACACCCTGTAGCTTCGGCGGGGTCAGCGTGATAACTCCCGGAACGAACACATCCAACCA
AGTGGCTGTCCTGTATCAAGATGTCAACTGTACCGAAGTCCCTGTGGCGATACACGCCGACCAACTGACA
CCCACCTGGAGAGTCTACTCAACAGGTTCCAATGTCTTTCAAACTAGAGCGGGTTGTCTCATTGGCGCTG
AGCATGTCAATAATTCATACGAATGTGATATTCCTATTGGGGCAGGAATCTGTGCGTCTTATCAAACTCA
AACGAACTCACGTCGGCGCGCTCGCTCAGTAGCCAGCCAGTCCATAATCGCCTATACCATGAGTCTCGGG
GCTGAGAACTCCGTGGCTTATTCAAACAATTCCATCGCAATCCCAACTAACTTTACCATTAGCGTTACCA
CGGAAATCTTGCCCGTCAGCATGACTAAGACGAGCGTAGACTGTACGATGTATATCTGTGGGGATTCCAC
CGAGTGTAGCAACCTCTTGCTTCAATACGGGTCTTTCTGTACTCAACTCAACCGAGCATTGACCGGAATT
GCGGTCGAACAAGACAAGAATACCCAAGAGGTGTTCGCACAAGTAAAGCAAATATACAAAACGCCGCCAA
TCAAAGATTTTGGCGGGTTTAATTTTAGCCAAATACTGCCAGACCCATCTAAGCCTTCAAAACGCAGCTT
TATCGAGGATCTGCTGTTCAACAAAGTTACGTTGGCTGACGCGGGTTTCATTAAGCAGTATGGGGATTGT
TTGGGAGACATTGCGGCCCGCGACCTTATCTGTGCTCAAAAATTCAATGGGTTGACAGTTCTGCCCCCTC
TGCTCACTGATGAGATGATTGCACAGTATACATCAGCATTGTTGGCAGGAACCATTACATCCGGCTGGAC
TTTTGGCGCGGGTGCGGCCCTTCAAATACCTTTCGCTATGCAAATGGCTTACAGATTCAATGGGATTGGT
GTCACGCAAAATGTATTGTATGAAAATCAGAAGCTGATCGCTAATCAATTTAACAGCGCGATTGGCAAGA
TCCAAGATTCACTGTCAAGCACAGCGTCCGCCCTCGGCAAACTCCAAGATGTTGTGAATCAAAACGCCCA
GGCCCTGAATACCCTCGTGAAGCAACTGAGTTCTAACTTCGGCGCAATCTCCAGCGTCCTCAACGACATA
TTGTCCAGACTTGATAAGGTGGAAGCCGAGGTGCAAATTGATCGGCTCATCACAGGCAGGCTCCAGTCAC
TCCAAACTTATGTGACACAACAGTTGATCCGGGCTGCTGAGATACGAGCAAGCGCCAACCTGGCCGCCAC
TAAAATGTCAGAGTGCGTGCTCGGGCAGTCCAAACGGGTTGACTTTTGTGGCAAGGGCTATCACTTGATG
TCCTTCCCCCAATCCGCCCCACATGGAGTGGTCTTTCTCCACGTCACTTATGTCCCTGCTCAAGAGAAGA
ACTTTACGACAGCTCCAGCAATCTGTCACGATGGCAAAGCGCACTTTCCCAGGGAAGGCGTTTTCGTCAG
TAATGGCACGCATTGGTTTGTGACCCAAAGGAATTTCTATGAACCCCAAATCATAACCACTGACAATACA
TTTGTCTCAGGCAACTGTGATGTGGTCATTGGGATCGTGAACAACACGGTATATGATCCCCTGCAACCCG
AGTTGGATAGCTTCAAAGAGGAATTGGATAAATACTTTAAGAATCATACTTCACCCGATGTTGATCTCGG
GGACATATCAGGAATAAATGCAAGTGTCGTCAACATTCAGAAAGAGATTGATCGCCTTAATGAGGTCGCC
AAGAACTTGAATGAATCTTTGATCGACTTGCAAGAACTGGGCAAATACGAACAATATATTAAATGGCCCT
GGTACATTTGGTTGGGCTTTATCGCCGGACTTATAGCTATCGTTATGGTCACAATTATGTTGTGCTGTAT
GACTAGCTGTTGTTCCTGCTTGAAAGGATGTTGCAGTTGCGGATCTTGTTGTAAATAAAGGATCCTCTAG
AAGTTGTCTCCTCCTGCACTGACTGACTGATACAATCGATTTCTGGATCCGCAGGCCTAATCAACCTCTG
GATTACAAAATTTGTGAAAGATTGACTGGTATTCTTAACTATGTTGCTCCTTTTACGCTATGTGGATACG
CTGCTTTAATGCCTTTGTATCATGCTATTGCTTCCCGTATGGCTTTCATTTTCTCCTCCTTGTATAAATC
CTGGTTGCTGTCTCTTTATGAGGAGTTGTGGCCCGTTGTCAGGCAACGTGGCGTGGTGTGCACTGTGTTT
GCTGACGCAACCCCCACTGGTTGGGGCATTGCCACCACCTGTCAGCTCCTTTCCGGGACTTTCGCTTTCC
CCCTCCCTATTGCCACGGCGGAACTCATCGCCGCCTGCCTTGCCCGCTGCTGGACAGGGGCTCGGCTGTT
GGGCACTGACAATTCCGTGGTGTTGTCGGGGAAGCTGACGTCCTTTCCATGGCTGCTCGCCTGTGTTGCC
ACCTGGATTCTGCGCGGGACGTCCTTCTGCTACGTCCCTTCGGCCCTCAATCCAGCGGACCTTCCTTCCC
GCGGCCTGCTGCCGGCTCTGCGGCCTCTTCCGCGTCTTCGCCTTCGCCCTCAGACGAGTCGGATCTCCCT
TTGGGCCGCCTCCCCGCCTGTCTAGCTTGACTGACTGAGATACAGCGTACCTTCAGCTCACAGACATGAT
AAGATACATTGATGAGTTTGGACAAACCACAACTAGAATGCAGTGAAAAAAATGCTTTATTTGTGAAATT
TGTGATGCTATTGCTTTATTTGTAACCATTATAAGCTGCAATAAACAAGTTAACAACAACAATTGCATTC
ATTTTATGTTTCAGGTTCAGGGGGAGGTGTGGGAGGTTTTTTAAAGCAAGTAAAACCTCTACAAATGTGG
TATTGGCCCATCTCTATCGGTATCGTAGCATAACCCCTTGGGGCCTCTAAACGGGTCTTGAGGGGTTTTT
TGTGCCCCTCGGGCCGGATTGCTATCTACCGGCATTGGCGCAGAAAAAAATGCCTGATGCGACGCTGCGC
GTCTTATACTCCCACATATGCCAGATTCAGCAACGGATACGGCTTCCCCAACTTGCCCACTTCCATACGT
GTCCTCCTTACCAGAAATTTATCCTTAAGGTCGTCAGCTATCCTGCAGGCGATCTCTCGATTTCGATCAA
GACATTCCTTTAATGGTCTTTTCTGGACACCACTAGGGGTCAGAAGTAGTTCATCAAACTTTCTTCCCTC
CCTAATCTCATTGGTTACCTTGGGCTATCGAAACTTAATTAAGCGATCTGCATCTCAATTAGTCAGCAAC
CATAGTCCCGCCCCTAACTCCGCCCATCCCGCCCCTAACTCCGCCCAGTTCCGCCCATTCTCCGCCCCAT
CGCTGACTAATTTTTTTTATTTATGCAGAGGCCGAGGCCGCCTCGGCCTCTGAGCTATTCCAGAAGTAGT
GAGGAGGCTTTTTTGGAGGCCTAGGCTTTTGCAAAGGAGGTAGCCAACATGATTGAACAAGATGGATTGC
ACGCAGGTTCTCCCGCCGCTTGGGTGGAGAGGCTATTCGGCTATGACTGGGCACAACAGACAATCGGCTG
CTCTGATGCCGCCGTGTTCCGGCTGTCAGCGCAGGGGCGCCCGGTTCTTTTTGTCAAGACCGACCTGTCC
GGTGCCCTGAATGAACTCCAGGACGAGGCAGCGCGGCTATCGTGGCTGGCCACGACGGGCGTTCCTTGCG
CAGCTGTGCTCGACGTTGTCACTGAAGCGGGAAGGGACTGGCTGCTATTGGGCGAAGTGCCGGGGCAGGA
TCTCCTGTCATCTCACCTTGCTCCTGCCGAGAAAGTATCCATCATGGCTGATGCAATGCGGCGGCTGCAT
ACGCTTGATCCGGCTACCTGCCCATTCGACCACCAAGCGAAACATCGCATCGAGCGAGCACGTACTCGGA
TGGAAGCCGGTCTTGTCGATCAGGATGATCTGGACGAAGAGCATCAGGGGCTCGCGCCAGCCGAACTGTT
CGCCAGGCTCAAGGCGCGGATGCCCGACGGCGAGGATCTCGTCGTGACCCACGGCGATGCCTGCTTGCCG
AATATCATGGTGGAAAATGGCCGCTTTTCTGGATTCATCGACTGTGGCCGGCTGGGTGTGGCGGACCGCT
ATCAGGACATAGCGTTGGCTACCCGTGATATTGCTGAAGAGCTTGGCGGCGAATGGGCTGACCGCTTCCT
CGTGCTTTACGGTATCGCCGCTCCCGATTCGCAGCGCATCGCCTTCTATCGCCTTCTTGACGAGTTCTTC
TAGTATGTAAGCCCTGTGCCTTCTAGTTGCCAGCCATCTGTTGTTTGCCCCTCCCCCGTGCCTTCCTTGA
CCCTGGAAGGTGCCACTCCCACTGTCCTTTCCTAATAAAATGAGGAAATTGCATCGCATTGTCTGAGTAG
GTGTCATTCTATTCTGGGGGGTGGGGTGGGGCAGGACAGCAAGGGGGAGGATTGGGAAGACAATAGCAGG
CATGCTGGGGATGCGGTGGGCTCTATGGTTAATTAACCAGTCAAGTCAGCTACTTGGCGAGATCGACTTG
TCTGGGTTTCGACTACGCTCAGAATTGCGTCAGTCAAGTTCGATCTGGTCCTTGCTATTGCACCCGTTCT
CCGATTACGAGTTTCATTTAAATCATGTGAGCAAAAGGCCAGCAAAAGGCCAGGAACCGTAAAAAGGCCG
CGTTGCTGGCGTTTTTCCATAGGCTCCGCCCCCCTGACGAGCATCACAAAAATCGACGCTCAAGTCAGAG
GTGGCGAAACCCGACAGGACTATAAAGATACCAGGCGTTTCCCCCTGGAAGCTCCCTCGTGCGCTCTCCT
GTTCCGACCCTGCCGCTTACCGGATACCTGTCCGCCTTTCTCCCTTCGGGAAGCGTGGCGCTTTCTCATA
GCTCACGCTGTAGGTATCTCAGTTCGGTGTAGGTCGTTCGCTCCAAGCTGGGCTGTGTGCACGAACCCCC
CGTTCAGCCCGACCGCTGCGCCTTATCCGGTAACTATCGTCTTGAGTCCAACCCGGTAAGACACGACTTA
TCGCCACTGGCAGCAGCCACTGGTAACAGGATTAGCAGAGCGAGGTATGTAGGCGGTGCTACAGAGTTCT
TGAAGTGGTGGCCTAACTACGGCTACACTAGAAGAACAGTATTTGGTATCTGCGCTCTGCTGAAGCCAGT
TACCTTCGGAAAAAGAGTTGGTAGCTCTTGATCCGGCAAACAAACCACCGCTGGTAGCGGTGGTTTTTTT
GTTTGCAAGCAGCAGATTACGCGCAGAAAAAAAGGATCTCAAGAAGATCCTTTGATCTTTTCTACGGGGT
CTGACGCTCAGTGGAACGAAAACTCACGTTAAGGGATTTTGGTCATGAGATTATCAAAAAGGATCTTCAC
CTAGATCCTTTTAAATTAAAAATGAAGTTTTAAATCAATCTAAAGTATATATGAGTAAACTTGGTCTGAC
AGTTACCAATGCTTAATCAGTGAGGCACCTATCTCAGCGATCTGTCTATTTCGTTCATCCATAGTTGCAT
TTAAATTTCCGAACTCTCCAAGGCCCTCGTCGGAAAATCTTCAAACCTTTCGTCCGATCCATCTTGCAGG
CTACCTCTCGAACGAACTATCGCAAGTCTCTTGGCCGGCCTTGCGCCTTGGCTATTGCTTGGCAGCGCCT
ATCGCCAGGTATTACTCCAATCCCGAATATCCGAGATCGGGATCACCCGAGAGAAGTTCAACCTACATCC
TCAATCCCGATCTATCCGAGATCCGAGGAATATCGAAATCGGGGCGCGCCTGGTGTACCGAGAACGATCC
TCTCAGTGCGAGTCTCGACGATCCATATCGTTGCTTGGCAGTCAGCCAGTCGGAATCCAGCTTGGGACCC
AGGAAGTCCAATCGTCAGATATTGTACTCAAGCCTGGTCACGGCAGCGTACCGATCTGTTTAAACCTAGA
TATTGATAGTCTGATCGGTCAACGTATAATCGAGTCCTAGCTTTTGCAAACATCTATCAAGAGACAGGAT
CAGCAGGAGGCTTTCGCATGAGTATTCAACATTTCCGTGTCGCCCTTATTCCCTTTTTTGCGGCATTTTG
CCTTCCTGTTTTTGCTCACCCAGAAACGCTGGTGAAAGTAAAAGATGCTGAAGATCAGTTGGGTGCGCGA
GTGGGTTACATCGAACTGGATCTCAACAGCGGTAAGATCCTTGAGAGTTTTCGCCCCGAAGAACGCTTTC
CAATGATGAGCACTTTTAAAGTTCTGCTATGTGGCGCGGTATTATCCCGTATTGACGCCGGGCAAGAGCA
ACTCGGTCGCCGCATACACTATTCTCAGAATGACTTGGTTGAGTATTCACCAGTCACAGAAAAGCATCTT
ACGGATGGCATGACAGTAAGAGAATTATGCAGTGCTGCCATAACCATGAGTGATAACACTGCGGCCAACT
TACTTCTGACAACGATTGGAGGACCGAAGGAGCTAACCGCTTTTTTGCACAACATGGGGGATCATGTAAC
TCGCCTTGATCGTTGGGAACCGGAGCTGAATGAAGCCATACCAAACGACGAGCGTGACACCACGATGCCT
GTAGCAATGGCAACAACCTTGCGTAAACTATTAACTGGCGAACTACTTACTCTAGCTTCCCGGCAACAGT
TGATAGACTGGATGGAGGCGGATAAAGTTGCAGGACCACTTCTGCGCTCGGCCCTTCCGGCTGGCTGGTT
TATTGCTGATAAATCTGGAGCCGGTGAGCGTGGGTCTCGCGGTATCATTGCAGCACTGGGGCCAGATGGT
AAGCCCTCCCGTATCGTAGTTATCTACACGACGGGGAGTCAGGCAACTATGGATGAACGAAATAGACAGA
TCGCTGAGATAGGTGCCTCACTGATTAAGCATTGGTAACCGATTCTAGGTGCATTGGCGCAGAAAAAAAT
GCCTGATGCGACGCTGCGCGTCTTATACTCCCACATATGCCAGATTCAGCAACGGATACGGCTTCCCCAA
CTTGCCCACTTCCATACGTGTCCTCCTTACCAGAAATTTATCCTTAAGATCCCGAATCGTTTAAACTCGA
CTCTGGCTCTATCGAATCTCCGTCGTTTCGAGCTTACGCGAACAGCCGTGGCGCTCATTTGCTCGTCGGG
CATCGAATCTCGTCAGCTATCGTCAGCTTACCTTTTTGGCAGCGATCGCGGCTCCCGACATCTTGGACCA
TTAGCTCCACAGGTATCTTCTTCCCTCTAGTGGTCATAACAGCAGCTTCAGCTACCTCTCAATTCAAAAA
ACCCCTCAAGACCCGTTTAGAGGCCCCAAGGGGTTATGCTATCAATCGTTGCGTTACACACACAAAAAAC
CAACACACATCCATCTTCGATGGATAGCGATTTTATTATCTAACTGCTGATCGAGTGTAGCCAGATCTAG
TAATCAATTACGGGGTCATTAGTTCATAGCCCATATATGGAGTTCCGCGTTACATAACTTACGGTAAATG
GCCCGCCTGGCTGACCGCCCAACGACCCCCGCCCATTGACGTCAATAATGACGTATGTTCCCATAGTAAC
GCCAATAGGGACTTTCCATTGACGTCAATGGGTGGAGTATTTACGGTAAACTGCCCACTTGGCAGTACAT
CAAGTGTATCATATGCCAAGTACGCCCCCTATTGACGTCAATGACGGTAAATGGCCCGCCTGGCATTATG
CCCAGTACATGACCTTATGGGACTTTCCTACTTGGCAGTACATCTACGTATTAGTCATCGCTATTACCAT
GCTGATGCGGTTTTGGCAGTACATCAATGGGCGTGGATAGCGGTTTGACTCACGGGGATTTCCAAGTCTC
CACCCCATTGACGTCAATGGGAGTTTGTTTTGGCACCAAAATCAACGGGACTTTCCAAAATGTCGTAACA
ACTCCGCCCCATTGACGCAAATGGGCGGTAGGCGTGTACGGTGGGAGGTCTATATAAGCAGAGCTGGTTT
AGTGAACCGTCAGATCGCCTGGAGACGCCATCCACGCTGTTTTGACCTCCATAGAAGACACCGGGACCGA
TCCAGCCTCCCCTCGAAGCTTACATGTGGTACCGAGCTCGGATCCTGAGAACTTCAGGGTGAGTCTATGG
GACCCTTGATGTTTTCTTTCCCCTTCTTTTCTATGGTTAAGTTCATGTCATAGGAAGGGGAGAAGTAACA
GGGTACACATATTGACCAAATCAGGGTAATTTTGCATTTGTAATTTTAAAAAATGCTTTCTTCTTTTAAT
ATACTTTTTTGTTTATCTTATTTCTAATACTTTCCCTAATCTCTTTCTTTCAGGGCAATAATGATACAAT
GTATCATGCCTCTTTGCACCATTCTAAAGAATAACAGTGATAATTTCTGGGTTAAGGCAATAGCAATATT
TCTGCATATAAATATTTCTGCATATAAATTGTAACTGATGTAAGAGGTTTCATATTGCTAATAGCAGCTA
CAATCCAGCTACCATTCTGCTTTTATTTTATGGTTGGGATAAGGCTGGATTATTCTGAGTCCAAGCTAGG
CCCTTTTGCTAATCATGTTCATACCTCTTATCTTCCTCCCACAGCTCCTGGGCAACGTGCTGGTCTGTGT
GCTGGCCCATCACTTTGGCAAAGGCGGCCGCC
